Addgene plasmid #70123: pDONR221-10X-tRNA
Purpose: Gateway DONR vector with cassette for expression of 10 intronless S. cerevisiae tRNAs
Depositing lab: Jay Hesselberth. Depositing organization: University of Colorado Denver and Anschutz Medical Campus. Publication: Genetic bypass of essential RNA repair enzymes in budding yeast. Cherry PD, White LK, York K, Hesselberth JR. RNA. 2018 Mar;24(3):313-323. doi: 10.1261/rna.061788.117. Epub 2017 Dec 6. PubMed 29212664.
Backbone
  Vector backbone: pDONR221
  Backbone manufacturer: Invitrogen
  Backbone size w/o insert (bp): 4762
  Total vector size (bp): 3600
  Modifications to backbone: Gateway BP reaction to incorporate 10X tRNA block
Growth in bacteria
  Bacterial resistance: Kanamycin, 50 μg/mL
  Growth temperature: 37°C
  Growth strain: DH5alpha
  Copy number: High Copy
Gene/Insert
  Gene/Insert name: 10X-tRNA block
  Species: S. cerevisiae (budding yeast)
  Insert size (bp): 1100
  Promoter: None – SUP4 pol III promoter provided by insert
  Cloning method: Gateway Cloning
  Sequencing primers: 5′ M13F; 3′ M13R
Terms and licenses: Academic/Nonprofit Terms; Industry Terms: Not Available to Industry
Depositor comments: The depositing lab notes that, despite the differences found in Addgene's QC sequence, this plasmid should work as advertised.
How to cite: pDONR221-10X-tRNA was a gift from Jay Hesselberth (Addgene plasmid # 70123 ; http://n2t.net/addgene:70123 ; RRID:Addgene_70123)
