[The description below was written by a language model from this plasmid's Addgene catalogue record.]
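Description:
pDONR221-10X-tRNA is a Gateway entry clone built on the Invitrogen pDONR221 donor backbone, made by a BP recombination reaction that placed a synthetic "10X tRNA block" into the vector. It is maintained in E. coli as a high-copy plasmid under kanamycin selection. The recorded total size (about 3.6 kb) is smaller than the empty donor backbone (about 4.8 kb). This fits the BP reaction swapping the donor vector's larger counter-selection cassette for the roughly 1.1 kb insert. No feature table is supplied, so the exact positions of the recombination sites, origin and resistance gene are not documented here. The M13 forward and reverse sequencing primers listed indicate that the insert sits between the standard M13 priming sites of the backbone.

The payload is a cassette encoding ten intronless versions of Saccharomyces cerevisiae tRNAs. The vector contributes no promoter. Transcription depends on an RNA polymerase III SUP4 promoter carried within the insert itself, so the block can be expressed in yeast once it is in a suitable context. The record does not state which ten tRNAs are included or how they are arranged within the cassette.

As an entry clone, the plasmid mainly serves as a source for moving the tRNA block by LR recombination into yeast destination vectors, since the record lists no yeast origin or marker. The associated work concerns genetic bypass of essential RNA repair enzymes in budding yeast, which suggests that supplying pre-spliced tRNAs relieves the cell's need for tRNA splicing-related repair activities. The depositor notes that repository quality-control sequencing found differences from the expected sequence, but that the plasmid should still function as described.
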