>Addgene plasmid #70123 | pDONR221-10X-tRNA | depositor partial sequence | sequence record 127810 | 10X tRNA insert
GGGGACAAGTTTGTACAAAAAAGCAGGCTGAGCTCCCATCTTGGAAGGACCGGATAATTATTTGAAATCT
CTTTTTCAATTGTATATGTGTTATGTAGTATACTCTTTCTTCAACAATTAAATACTCTCGGTAGCCAAGT
TGGTTTAAGGCGCAAGACTGTAATTTATCACTACGAAATCTTGAGATCGGGCGTTCGACTCGCCCCCGGG
AGAACAAATAGTAGCGGACTTAGCTCAGTTGGGAGAGCGCCAGACTGAAGATCTGGAGGTCCTGTGTTCG
ATCCACAGAGTTCGCACTTTGTTTCTTACAAATAGTAGGTTGTTTGGCCGAGCGGTCTAAGGCGCCTGAT
TCAAGCTCAGGTATCGTAAGATGCAAGAGTTCGAATCTCTTAGCAACCACTTTGTTTCTTACAAATAGTA
TCCTTGTTAGCTCAGTTGGTAGAGCGTTCGGCTTTTAACCGAAATGTCAGGGGTTCGAGCCCCCTATGAG
GAGCTTTGTTTCTTACAAATAGTAGTCCCAGTGGCCGAGTGGTTAAGGCGATGCCCTGCTAAGGCATTGG
GTTTTACCTGCGCAGGTTCGAATCCTGTCTGTGACGCTTTGTTTCTTACAAATAGTAGCTCGTGTAGCTC
AGTGGTTAGAGCTTCGTGCTTATAACGCGACCGTCGTGGGTTCAAACCCCACCTCGAGCACTTTGTTTCT
TACAAATAGTAGAAGCGGTGGCTCAATGGTAGAGCTTTCGACTCCAAATCGAAGGGTTGCAGGTTCAATT
CCTGTCCGTTTCACTTTGTCTCTCGGTAGCCAAGTTGGTTTAAGGCGCAAGACTGTAAATCTTGAGATCG
GGCGTTCGACTCGCCCCCGGGAGACTTTGTGGGCGTGTGGTCTAGTGGTATGATTCTCGCTTTGGGTGCG
AGAGGCCCTGGGTTCAATTCCCAGCTCGCCCCCTTTGTTTCTTACAAATAGTAGGCACTATGGCCGAGTG
GTTAAGGCGAGAGACTCGAAATCTCTTGGGCTCTGCCCGCGCTGGTTCAAATCCTGCTGGTGTCGCTTTG
TTTCTTACAAATAGTAGGGAGTTTGGCCGAGTGGTTTAAGGCGTCAGATTTAGGCTCTGATATCTTCGGA
TGCAAGGGTTCGAATCCCTTAGCTCTCACTTTGTTTCTTCCCATATCCAACTTCCAATTTAATCTTTCTT
TTTTAATTTTCACTTATTTGCGATACAGAAAGAAAATCGATACCCAGCTTTCTTGTACAAAGTGGTCCCC
