>Addgene plasmid #70123 | pDONR221-10X-tRNA | addgene partial sequence | sequence record 133213 | M13-F20 5'-TGTAAAACGACGGCCAGT-3'
AACTTTGTACAAAAAAGCAGGCTGAGCTCCCATCTTGGAAGGACCGGATAATTATTTGAAATCTCTTTTT
CAATTGTATATGTGTTATGTAGTATACTCTTTCTTCAACAATTAAATACTCTCGGTAGCCAAGTTGGTTT
AAGGCGCAAGACTGTAAATCTTGAGATCGGGCGTTCGACTCGCCCCCGGGAGAACAAATAGTAGCGGATT
TAGCTCAGTTGGGAGAGCGCCAGACTGAAGATCTGGAGGTCCTGTGTTCGATCCACAGAATTCGCACTTT
GTTTCTTACAAATAGTAGGTTGTTTGGCCGAGCGGTCTAAGGCGCCTGATTCAAGCTCAGGTATCGTAAG
ATGCAAGAGTTCGAATCTCTTAGCAACCACTTTGTTTCTTACAAATAGTATCCTTGTTAGCTCAGTTGGT
AGAGCGTTCGGCTTTTAACCGAAATGTCAGGGGTTCGAGCCCCCTATGAGGAGCTTTGTTTCTTACAAAT
AGTAGTCCCAGTGGCCGAGTGGTTAAGGCGATGCCCTGCTAAGGCATTGGGTTTTACCTGCGCAGGTTCG
AATCCTGTCTGTGACGCTTTGTTTCTTACAAATAGTAGCTCGTGTAGCTCAGTGGTTAGAGCTTCGTGCT
TATAACGCGACCGTCGTGGGTTCAAACCCCACCTCGAGCACTTTGTTTCTTACAAATAGTAGAAGCGGTG
GCTCAATGGTAGAGCTTTCGACTCCAAATCGAAGGGTTGCAGGTTCAATTCCTGTCCGTTTCACTTTGTT
TCTTACAAATAGTAGGGCGTGTGGTCTAGTGGGTATGATTCTCGCTTTGGGTGCGAGAGGCCCTGGGTTC
AATTCCCAGCTCGCCC
